>Addgene plasmid #62724 | pAAV-Syn-FLEX-rc[CoChR-GFP] | depositor full sequence | sequence record 103574 | The plasmid is fully sequenced in the coding sequence regions (opsin-fluorophore and important flanking regions).
CTTCCGCTTCCTCGCTCACTGACTCGCTGCGCTCGGTCGTTCGGCTGCGGCGAGCGGTATCAGCTCACTC
AAAGGCGGTAATACGGTTATCCACAGAATCAGGGGATAACGCAGGAAAGAACATGTGAGCAAAAGGCCAG
CAAAAGGCCAGGAACCGTAAAAAGGCCGCGTTGCTGGCGTTTTTCCATAGGCTCCGCCCCCCTGACGAGC
ATCACAAAAATCGACGCTCAAGTCAGAGGTGGCGAAACCCGACAGGACTATAAAGATACCAGGCGTTTCC
CCCTGGAAGCTCCCTCGTGCGCTCTCCTGTTCCGACCCTGCCGCTTACCGGATACCTGTCCGCCTTTCTC
CCTTCGGGAAGCGTGGCGCTTTCTCATAGCTCACGCTGTAGGTATCTCAGTTCGGTGTAGGTCGTTCGCT
CCAAGCTGGGCTGTGTGCACGAACCCCCCGTTCAGCCCGACCGCTGCGCCTTATCCGGTAACTATCGTCT
TGAGTCCAACCCGGTAAGACACGACTTATCGCCACTGGCAGCAGCCACTGGTAACAGGATTAGCAGAGCG
AGGTATGTAGGCGGTGCTACAGAGTTCTTGAAGTGGTGGCCTAACTACGGCTACACTAGAAGAACAGTAT
TTGGTATCTGCGCTCTGCTGAAGCCAGTTACCTTCGGAAAAAGAGTTGGTAGCTCTTGATCCGGCAAACA
AACCACCGCTGGTAGCGGTGGTTTTTTTGTTTGCAAGCAGCAGATTACGCGCAGAAAAAAAGGATCTCAA
GAAGATCCTTTGATCTTTTCTACGGGGTCTGACGCTCAGTGGAACGAAAACTCACGTTAAGGGATTTTGG
TCATGAGATTATCAAAAAGGATCTTCACCTAGATCCTTTTAAATTAAAAATGAAGTTTTAAATCAATCTA
AAGTATATATGAGTAAACTTGGTCTGACAGTTACCAATGCTTAATCAGTGAGGCACCTATCTCAGCGATC
TGTCTATTTCGTTCATCCATAGTTGCCTGACTCCCCGTCGTGTAGATAACTACGATACGGGAGGGCTTAC
CATCTGGCCCCAGTGCTGCAATGATACCGCGAGACCCACGCTCACCGGCTCCAGATTTATCAGCAATAAA
CCAGCCAGCCGGAAGGGCCGAGCGCAGAAGTGGTCCTGCAACTTTATCCGCCTCCATCCAGTCTATTAAT
TGTTGCCGGGAAGCTAGAGTAAGTAGTTCGCCAGTTAATAGTTTGCGCAACGTTGTTGCCATTGCTACAG
GCATCGTGGTGTCACGCTCGTCGTTTGGTATGGCTTCATTCAGCTCCGGTTCCCAACGATCAAGGCGAGT
TACATGATCCCCCATGTTGTGCAAAAAAGCGGTTAGCTCCTTCGGTCCTCCGATCGTTGTCAGAAGTAAG
TTGGCCGCAGTGTTATCACTCATGGTTATGGCAGCACTGCATAATTCTCTTACTGTCATGCCATCCGTAA
GATGCTTTTCTGTGACTGGTGAGTACTCAACCAAGTCATTCTGAGAATAGTGTATGCGGCGACCGAGTTG
CTCTTGCCCGGCGTCAATACGGGATAATACCGCGCCACATAGCAGAACTTTAAAAGTGCTCATCATTGGA
AAACGTTCTTCGGGGCGAAAACTCTCAAGGATCTTACCGCTGTTGAGATCCAGTTCGATGTAACCCACTC
GTGCACCCAACTGATCTTCAGCATCTTTTACTTTCACCAGCGTTTCTGGGTGAGCAAAAACAGGAAGGCA
AAATGCCGCAAAAAAGGGAATAAGGGCGACACGGAAATGTTGAATACTCATACTCTTCCTTTTTCAATAT
TATTGAAGCATTTATCAGGGTTATTGTCTCATGAGCGGATACATATTTGAATGTATTTAGAAAAATAAAC
AAATAGGGGTTCCGCGCACATTTCCCCGAAAAGTGCCACCTAAATTGTAAGCGTTAATATTTTGTTAAAA
TTCGCGTTAAATTTTTGTTAAATCAGCTCATTTTTTAACCAATAGGCCGAAATCGGCAAAATCCCTTATA
AATCAAAAGAATAGACCGAGATAGGGT
[37 nt withheld, positions 2058-2094]
AAAGAACGTGGACTCCAACGTCAAAGG
[49 nt withheld, positions 2122-2170]
T
[91 nt withheld, positions 2172-2262]
G
[124 nt withheld, positions 2264-2387]
CCCATTCGCCATTCAGGCTGCGCAACTGTTGGGAAGGGCGATCGGTGCGGGCCTCTTCGCTATTACGCCA
GCTGCGCGCTCGCTCGCTCACTGAGGCCGCCCGGGCAAAGCCCGGGCGTCGGGCGACCTTTGGTCGCCCG
GCCTCAGTGAGCGAGCGAGCGCGCAGAGAGGGAGTGGCCAACTCCATCACTAGGGGTTCCTTGTAGTTAA
TGATTAACCCGCCATGCTACTTATCTACGTAGCCATGCTCTAGGAAGATCGTAGGTTAATTAAGTGTCTA
GACTGCAGAGGGCCCTGCGTATGAGTGCAAGTGGGTTTTAGGACCAGGATGAGGCGGGGTGGGGGTGCCT
ACCTGACGACCGACCCCGACCCACTGGACAAGCACCCAACCCCCATTCCCCAAATTGCGCATCCCCTATC
AGAGAGGGGGAGGGGAAACAGGATGCGGCGAGGCGCGTGCGCACTGCCAGCTTCAGCACCGCGGACAGTG
CCTTCGCCCCCGCCTGGCGGCGCGCGCCACCGCCGCCTCAGCACTGAAGGCGCGCTGACGTCACTCGCCG
GTCCCCCGCAAACTCCCCTTCCCGGCCACCTTGGTCGCGTCCGCGCCGCCGCCGGCCCAGCCGGACCGCA
CCACGCGAGGCGCGAGATAGGGGGGCACGGGCGCGACCATCTGCGCTGCGGCGCCGGCGACTCAGCGCTG
CCTCAGTCTGCGGTGGGCAGCGGAGGAGTCGTGTCGTGCCTGAGAGCGCAGTCGAGAAGAATTCCCATAA
CTTCGTATAAAGTATCCTATACGAAGTTATATCAAAATAGGAAGACCAATGCTTCACCATCGACCCGAAT
TGCCAAGCATCACCATCGACCCATAACTTCGTATAATGTATGCTATACGAAGTTATACTAGCTAGCTCAT
TACTTGTACAGCTCGTCCATGCCGAGAGTGATCCCGGCGGCGGTCACGAACTCCAGCAGGACCATGTGAT
CGCGCTTCTCGTTGGGGTCTTTGCTCAGGGCGGACTGGGTGCTCAGGTAGTGGTTGTCGGGCAGCAGCAC
GGGGCCGTCGCCGATGGGGGTGTTCTGCTGGTAGTGGTCGGCGAGCTGCACGCTGCCGTCCTCGATGTTG
TGGCGGATCTTGAAGTTCACCTTGATGCCGTTCTTCTGCTTGTCGGCCATGATATAGACGTTGTGGCTGT
TGTAGTTGTACTCCAGCTTGTGCCCCAGGATGTTGCCGTCCTCCTTGAAGTCGATGCCCTTCAGCTCGAT
GCGGTTCACCAGGGTGTCGCCCTCGAACTTCACCTCGGCGCGGGTCTTGTAGTTGCCGTCGTCCTTGAAG
AAGATGGTGCGCTCCTGGACGTAGCCTTCGGGCATGGCGGACTTGAAGAAGTCGTGCTGCTTCATGTGGT
CGGGGTAGCGGCTGAAGCACTGCACGCCGTAGGTCAGGGTGGTCACGAGGGTGGGCCAGGGCACGGGCAG
CTTGCCGGTGGTGCAAATGAACTTCAGGGTCAGCTTGCCGTAGGTGGCATCGCCCTCGCCCTCGCCGGAC
ACGCTGAACTTGTGGCCGTTTACGTCGCCGTCCAGCTCGACCAGGATGGGCACCACCCCGGTGAACAGCT
CCTCGCCCTTGCTCACTGCTACTACCGGTGCCGCCACTGTCTCCTCGTCCTCCTGGTCCACCATGGTCTC
CACTTCCATCTCCTCGCCGGCCACGTTGATCTTGGTCTTCTTCCGGATGTCGCCGTAGATGATGATGTGC
TGGTGGATCAGCACTCTCAGATAGTGTCCCAGCAGGCCCCAACAATTCTTGCTCATGAGGTCGATGATGG
TGTGGCCAATGGTAGAGCCGTACACGCTGATGGCGTCGAATCCTTCTGGTCCCACGACGAACAGCACGGG
GAACATGCCCCAAGACAGGAAGAACAGCCAAGCCATGATCCGCACGACGGTTCTAGGTCTGCCCTTTGGC
ACCACGTGGTAGCTCTCGATATACACCTTGGCGGCGTGGAAGAAGGTGTTGGCGCCGTAGATGCAACCCA
GCACGAAGAAGATGACCTTGACGTAGCCTGTGCTCATGGCGCTTGTAGCTCCCCACACGATGGTTCCCAC
GTCTGACACCAGCAGCCTCATGGTCCGCTTGCTGTAGTCGTCCTTCAGGCCGGTCAGGTTGCTCAGGTGG
ATCAGGATGACGGGACAAGTCAGCAGCCACTCTGCGTATCTCAGCCACTGGACTCGGTGTCCGTTAGCCA
GGTACAGCATGCTGGGGTCGTCGAACTCGTGGAAGAACTCGATGATGACCTTGGTCAGCTCGACGCAACA
GACGTAGACCTCCTCCCAACCGCAAGTGGCTCTCCAAGTCTGGTAGGCGTAGAACATCAGGATCAGGATG
CTGAAGCCGAAGGCGAACCACTGGAGGATGTTGGCCACCAGCTGCTCTGTATCGCTTCCCAGGCTGTCGG
TCCAAGCCAGGCAAAAGCACTGGTCGATAGGCACAATGGCGCTGCCGTTTCCCAGCATGGTGGCGGCGCG
GCCTAGGTACCTAGTATAACTTCGTATAGGATACTTTATACGAAGTTATCATTGGGATTCTTCCTATTTT
GATCCAAGCATCACCATCGACCCTCTAGTCCAGATCTCACCATCGACCCATAACTTCGTATAGCATACAT
TATACGAAGTTATGTCCCTCGAAGAGGTTCGCGAAGCTTATCGATAATCAACCTCTGGATTACAAAATTT
GTGAAAGATTGACTGGTATTCTTAACTATGTTGCTCCTTTTACGCTATGTGGATACGCTGCTTTAATGCC
TTTGTATCATGCTATTGCTTCCCGTATGGCTTTCATTTTCTCCTCCTTGTATAAATCCTGGTTGCTGTCT
CTTTATGAGGAGTTGTGGCCCGTTGTCAGGCAACGTGGCGTGGTGTGCACTGTGTTTGCTGACGCAACCC
CCACTGGTTGGGGCATTGCCACCACCTGTCAGCTCCTTTCCGGGACTTTCGCTTTCCCCCTCCCTATTGC
CACGGCGGAACTCATCGCCGCCTGCCTTGCCCGCTGCTGGACAGGGGCTCGGCTGTTGGGCACTGACAAT
TCCGTGGTGTTGTCGGGGAAATCATCGTCCTTTCCTTGGCTGCTCGCCTGTGTTGCCACCTGGATTCTGC
GCGGGACGTCCTTCTGCTACGTCCCTTCGGCCCTCAATCCAGCGGACCTTCCTTCCCGCGGCCTGCTGCC
GGCTCTGCGGCCTCTTCCGCGTCTTCGCCTTCGCCCTCAGACGAGTCGGATCTCCCTTTGGGCCGCCTCC
CCGCATCGATACCGTCGACCCGGGCGGCCGCTCATAAAGCTCGACTGTGCCTTCTAGTTGCCAGCCATCT
GTTGTTTGCCCCTCCCCCGTGCCTTCCTTGACCCTGGAAGGTGCCACTCCCACTGTCCTTTCCTAATAAA
ATGAGGAAATTGCATCGCATTGTCTGAGTAGGTGTCATTCTATTCTGGGGGGTGGGGTGGGGCAGGACAG
CAAGGGGGAGGATTGGGAAGACAATAGCAGGCATGCTGGGGATGCGGTCCGGACTGTACAATTGCATTCA
TTTTATGTTTCAGGTTCAGGGGGAGATGTGGGAGGTTTTTTAAAGCAAGTAAAACCTCTACAAATGTGGT
AAAATCGATAAGGATCTTCCTAGAGCATGGCTACGTAGATAAGTAGCATGGCGGGTTAATCATTAACTAC
AAGGAACCCCTAGTGATGGAGTTGGCCACTCCCTCTCTGCGCGCTCGCTCGCTCACTGAGGCCGGGCGAC
CAAAGGTCGCCCGACGCCCGGGCTTTGCCCGGGCGGCCTCAGTGAGCGAGCGAGCGCGCAGCTGCATTAA
TGAATCGGCCAACGCGCGGGGAGAGGCGGTTTGCGTATTGGGCGCT
Features (pLannotate 1.2.2; 18 found; start..end, strand, type, name):
    182..770     -  rep_origin     ori: high-copy-number ColE1/pMB1/pBR322/pUC origin of replication
    941..1801    -  CDS            AmpR: β-lactamase; bla; confers resistance to ampicillin, carbenicillin, and related antibiotics
   1802..1906    -  promoter       AmpR promoter: bla
   1959..2387    -  rep_origin     f1 ori (sequence partly withheld): f1 bacteriophage origin of replication; arrow indicates direction of (+) strand synthesis
   2392..2461    -  CDS            lacZα (fragment): LacZα fragment of β-galactosidase; lacZ fragment
   2456..2588    -  repeat_region  AAV2 ITR (fragment): inverted terminal repeat of adeno-associated virus serotype 2 inverted
   2691..3138    +  promoter       hSyn promoter: human synapsin I promoter; confers neuron-specific expression (Kügler et al., 2003)
   3154..3187    -  protein_bind   lox2272: Cre-mediated recombination occurs in the 8-bp core sequence (GGATACTT). lox2272 sites are compatible with each other, but incompatible with loxP or loxN sites (Lee and Saito, 1988). Cre recombinase
   3250..3283    -  protein_bind   loxP: Cre-mediated recombination occurs in the 8-bp core sequence (GCATACAT). Cre recombinase
   3297..4013    -  CDS            EGFP: the original enhanced GFP (Yang et al., 1996) mammalian codon-optimized
   4032..4895    -  CDS            CoChR: high-photocurrent channelrhodopsin from Chloromonas oogama (Shemesh et al., 2017)
   4923..4956    +  protein_bind   lox2272: Cre-mediated recombination occurs in the 8-bp core sequence (GGATACTT). lox2272 sites are compatible with each other, but incompatible with loxP or loxN sites (Lee and Saito, 1988). Cre recombinase
   5027..5060    +  protein_bind   loxP: Cre-mediated recombination occurs in the 8-bp core sequence (GCATACAT). Cre recombinase
   5093..5681    +  misc_feature   WPRE: woodchuck hepatitis virus posttranscriptional regulatory element
   5722..5929    +  polyA_signal   bGH poly(A) signal: bovine growth hormone polyadenylation signal
   5960..6028    -  CDS            large T antigen (fragment): large T antigen from SV40 (simian virus 40)
   6099..6232    +  repeat_region  AAV2 ITR: inverted terminal repeat of adeno-associated virus serotype 2 inverted
   6226..6282    -  CDS            lacI (fragment): lac repressor; lacI; The lac repressor binds to the lac operator to inhibit transcription in E. coli. This inhibition can be relieved by adding lactose or isopropyl-β-D-thiogalactopyranoside (IPTG).
