[The description below was written by a language model from this plasmid's Addgene catalogue record and pLannotate feature annotations shown in this document.]
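Description:
pAAV-Syn-FLEX-rc[CoChR-GFP] is a 6,283 bp AAV transfer plasmid for mammalian expression, built on an AAV-Syn-FLEX backbone that derives originally from a Stratagene vector. It is propagated in E. coli through a high-copy ColE1/pUC-type origin and selected with the β-lactamase (AmpR) gene. An f1 phage origin is also present. Short annotated fragments of lacZα, lacI and SV40 large T antigen appear to be backbone remnants rather than functional parts. Two AAV2 inverted terminal repeats flank the expression cassette and provide the cis signals needed to replicate and package the intervening DNA into recombinant AAV particles.

Between the ITRs, the human synapsin I promoter confers neuron-specific expression. It is followed by a FLEX (double-floxed inverted) switch containing CoChR, a high-photocurrent channelrhodopsin from the alga Chloromonas oogama, fused at its C terminus to EGFP. The fusion coding sequence lies in reverse orientation relative to the promoter and is bracketed by lox2272 and loxP sites, with the members of each pair in opposing orientation. Without Cre the antisense cassette yields no protein. In Cre-expressing cells, recombination at one pair of sites inverts the cassette, and excision between the other pair then locks it in the sense orientation, allowing stable expression. A WPRE downstream of the switch enhances transcript stability and expression, and a bovine growth hormone polyadenylation signal terminates the transcript.

The construct is intended for optogenetic excitation of genetically defined, Cre-expressing neuronal populations, with GFP fluorescence marking the cells that express the opsin. The depositor notes that the coding and flanking regions were sequence-verified and that both plasmid and virus were tested in vitro.
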