Addgene plasmid #62724: pAAV-Syn-FLEX-rc[CoChR-GFP]
Purpose: AAV-mediated expression of CoChR-GFP under the Syn promoter, in floxed/reversed (Cre-dependent) manner. Using bGHpA signal.
Depositing lab: Edward Boyden. Depositing organization: Massachusetts Institute of Technology. Publication: Independent optical excitation of distinct neural populations. Klapoetke NC, Murata Y, Kim SS, Pulver SR, Birdsey-Benson A, Cho YK, Morimoto TK, Chuong AS, Carpenter EJ, Tian Z, Wang J, Xie Y, Yan Z, Zhang Y, Chow BY, Surek B, Melkonian M, Jayaraman V, Constantine-Paton M, Wong GK, Boyden ES. Nat Methods. 2014 Mar;11(3):338-46. doi: 10.1038/nmeth.2836. Epub 2014 Feb 9. PubMed 24509633.
Backbone
  Vector backbone: AAV-Syn-FLEX
  Backbone manufacturer: original from Stratagene
  Backbone size w/o insert (bp): 4684
  Total vector size (bp): 6283
  Vector type: Mammalian Expression, AAV
Growth in bacteria
  Bacterial resistance: Ampicillin, 100 μg/mL
  Growth temperature: 37°C
  Growth strain: NEB Stable
  Growth instructions: DH5alpha at 37°C or Stbl3 at 30°C. Carbenicillin is preferred over ampicillin. In DH5alpha this plasmid may act more like a high copy plasmid, although in Stbl3 it may act more like a low copy plasmid.
  Copy number: High Copy
Gene/Insert
  Gene/Insert name: CoChR-GFP (alt names: ChR86-GFP; Chloromonas oogama channelrhodopsin-GFP)
  Species: Chloromonas oogama
  Insert size (bp): 1599
  GenBank ID: KF992041
  Promoter: human synapsin promoter
  Tag / fusion protein: GFP (C terminal on insert)
  Cloning method: Restriction Enzyme; 5′ cloning site EcoRI (not destroyed); 3′ cloning site HindIII (not destroyed)
  Sequencing primers: 5′ gcacgggcgcgaccatctgc; 3′ TAGCGTAAAAGGAGCAACATAG
Terms and licenses: Academic/Nonprofit Terms; Industry Terms: Not Available to Industry
Depositor comments: The plasmid is fully sequenced in the coding sequence regions (opsin-fluorophore and important flanking regions). Multiple digestions were done to verify the vector structure. The construct and the virus were both tested in vitro.
How to cite: pAAV-Syn-FLEX-rc[CoChR-GFP] was a gift from Edward Boyden (Addgene plasmid # 62724 ; http://n2t.net/addgene:62724 ; RRID:Addgene_62724)
