>Addgene plasmid #62724 | pAAV-Syn-FLEX-rc[CoChR-GFP] | addgene partial sequence | sequence record 108912 | hSyn1pro-F 5'-gcaagtgggttttaggacca-3'
CCTGACGACCGACCCCGACCCACTGGACAAGCACCCAACCCCCATTCCCCAAATTGCGCATCCCCTATCA
GAGAGGGGGAGGGGAAACAGGATGCGGCGAGGCGCGTGCGCACTGCCAGCTTCAGCACCGCGGACAGTGC
CTTCGCCCCCGCCTGGCGGCGCGCGCCACCGCCGCCTCAGCACTGAAGGCGCGCTGACGTCACTCGCCGG
TCCCCCGCAAACTCCCCTTCCCGGCCACCTTGGTCGCGTCCGCGCCGCCGCCGGCCCAGCCGGACCGCAC
CACGCGAGGCGCGAGATAGGGGGGCACGGGCGCGACCATCTGCGCTGCGGCGCCGGCGACTCAGCGCTGC
CTCAGTCTGCGGTGGGCAGCGGAGGAGTCGTGTCGTGCCTGAGAGCGCAGTCGAGAAGAATTCCCATAAC
TTCGTATAAAGTATCCTATACGAAGTTATATCAAAATAGGAAGACCAATGCTTCACCATCGACCCGAATT
GCCAAGCATCACCATCGACCCATAACTTCGTATAATGTATGCTATACGAAGTTATACTAGCTAGCTCATT
ACTTGTACAGCTCGTCCATGCCGAGAGTGATCCCGGCGGCGGTCACGAACTCCAGCAGGACCATGTGATC
GCGCTTCTCGTTGGGGTCTTTGCTCAGGGCGGACTGGGTGCTCAGGTAGTGGTTGTCGGGCAGCAGCACG
GGGCCGTCGCCGATGGGGGTGTTCTGCTGGTAGTGGTCGGCGAGCTGCACGCTGCCGTCCTCGATGTTGT
GGCGGATCTTGAAGTTCACCTTGATGCCGTTCTTCTGCTTGTCGGCCATGATATAGACGTTGTGGCTGTT
GTAGTTGTACTCCAGCTTGTGCCCCAGGATGTTGCCGTCCTCCTTGAAGTCGAT
