>Addgene plasmid #62724 | pAAV-Syn-FLEX-rc[CoChR-GFP] | addgene partial sequence | sequence record 109109 | WPRE-R 5'-CATAGCGTAAAAGGAGCAACA-3'
GTCAATCTTTCACAAATTTTGTAATCCAGAGGTTGATTATCGATAAGCTTCGCGAACCTCTTCGAGGGAC
ATAACTTCGTATAATGTATGCTATACGAAGTTATGGGTCGATGGTGAGATCTGGACTAGAGGGTCGATGG
TGATGCTTGGATCAAAATAGGAAGAATCCCAATGATAACTTCGTATAAAGTATCCTATACGAAGTTATAC
TAGGTACCTAGGCCGCGCCGCCACCATGCTGGGAAACGGCAGCGCCATTGTGCCTATCGACCAGTGCTTT
TGCCTGGCTTGGACCGACAGCCTGGGAAGCGATACAGAGCAGCTGGTGGCCAACATCCTCCAGTGGTTCG
CCTTCGGCTTCAGCATCCTGATCCTGATGTTCTACGCCTACCAGACTTGGAGAGCCACTTGCGGTTGGGA
GGAGGTCTACGTCTGTTGCGTCGAGCTGACCAAGGTCATCATCGAGTTCTTCCACGAGTTCGACGACCCC
AGCATGCTGTACCTGGCTAACGGACACCGAGTCCAGTGGCTGAGATACGCAGAGTGGCTGCTGACTTGTC
CCGTCATCCTGATCCACCTGAGCAACCTGACCGGCCTGAAGGACGACTACAGCAAGCGGACCATGAGGCT
GCTGGTGTCAGACGTGGGAACCATCGTGTGGGGAGCTACAAGCGCCATGAGCACAGGCTACGTCAAGGTC
ATCTTCTTCGTGCTGGGTTGCATCTACGGCGCCAACACCTTCTTCCACGCCGCCAAGGTGTATATCGAGA
GCTACCACGTGGTGCCAAAGGGCAGACCTAGAACCGTCGTGCGGATCATGGCTTGGCTGTTCTTCCTGTC
TTGGGGCATGTTCCCCGTGCTGTTCGTCGTGGGACCAGAAGGATTCGACGCC
