>Addgene plasmid #62724 | pAAV-Syn-FLEX-rc[CoChR-GFP] | addgene partial sequence | sequence record 109111 | GFP2(b) 5'-CTTGATGCCGTTCTTCTGCTTGT-3'
GTTGTGGCTGTTGTAGTTGTACTCCAGCTTGTGCCCCAGGATGTTGCCGTCCTCCTTGAAGTCGATGCCC
TTCAGCTCGATGCGGTTCACCAGGGTGTCGCCCTCGAACTTCACCTCGGCGCGGGTCTTGTAGTTGCCGT
CGTCCTTGAAGAAGATGGTGCGCTCCTGGACGTAGCCTTCGGGCATGGCGGACTTGAAGAAGTCGTGCTG
CTTCATGTGGTCGGGGTAGCGGCTGAAGCACTGCACGCCGTAGGTCAGGGTGGTCACGAGGGTGGGCCAG
GGCACGGGCAGCTTGCCGGTGGTGCAAATGAACTTCAGGGTCAGCTTGCCGTAGGTGGCATCGCCCTCGC
CCTCGCCGGACACGCTGAACTTGTGGCCGTTTACGTCGCCGTCCAGCTCGACCAGGATGGGCACCACCCC
GGTGAACAGCTCCTCGCCCTTGCTCACTGCTACTACCGGTGCCGCCACTGTCTCCTCGTCCTCCTGGTCC
ACCATGGTCTCCACTTCCATCTCCTCGCCGGCCACGTTGATCTTGGTCTTCTTCCGGATGTCGCCGTAGA
TGATGATGTGCTGGTGGATCAGCACTCTCAGATAGTGTCCCAGCAGGCCCCAACAATTCTTGCTCATGAG
GTCGATGATGGTGTGGCCAATGGTAGAGCCGTACACGCTGATGGCGTCGAATCCTTCTGGTCCCACGACG
AACAGCACGGGGAACATGCCCCAAGACAGGAAGAACAGCCAAGCCATGATCCGCACGACGGTTCTAGGTC
TGCCCTTTGGCACCACGTGGTAGCTCTCGATATACACCTTGGCGGCGTGGAAGAAGGTGTTGGCGCCGTA
GATGCAACCCAGCACGAAGAAGATGACCTTGACGTAGCCTGTGCTCATGGCGCTTGTAGCTCCCCACACG
ATGGTTCCCACGTCTGACACCAGCAGCCTCATGGTCCGCTTGCTGTAGTCGTCCTTCAGGCCGGTCAGGT
TGCTCAGGTGGATCAGGATGACGGGA
